Addgene plasmid #164169: pAT-mCherry2-G
Purpose: Expresses mCherry2 under the control of TetO promoter, basic vector for AAV, pAAV-CMV backbone, multiclonig site at C terminal, pAAV-TRE backbone
Depositing lab: Isei Tanida. Depositing organization: Juntendo University. Publication: Two-color in-resin CLEM of Epon-embedded cells using osmium resistant green and red fluorescent proteins. Tanida I, Furuta Y, Yamaguchi J, Kakuta S, Oliva Trejo JA, Uchiyama Y. Sci Rep. 2020 Dec 14;10(1):21871. doi: 10.1038/s41598-020-78879-x. PubMed 33318540.
Backbone
  Vector backbone: pAAV-TRE
  Backbone size w/o insert (bp): 4475
  Total vector size (bp): 5262
  Vector type: Mammalian Expression, AAV
Growth in bacteria
  Bacterial resistance: Ampicillin, 100 μg/mL
  Growth temperature: 37°C
  Growth strain: NEB Stable
  Copy number: High Copy
Gene/Insert
  Gene/Insert name: mCherry2
  Species: Synthetic
  Insert size (bp): 708
  Promoter: tetO
  Cloning method: Gibson Cloning
  Sequencing primers: 5′ GTGCTGTCTCATCATTTTGGCAAA; 3′ GATAGGCAGCCTGCACCTGAGGAGT
Terms and licenses: Academic/Nonprofit Terms; Industry Terms: Not Available to Industry
How to cite: pAT-mCherry2-G was a gift from Isei Tanida (Addgene plasmid # 164169 ; http://n2t.net/addgene:164169 ; RRID:Addgene_164169)
