[The description below was written by a language model from this plasmid's Addgene catalogue record and pLannotate feature annotations shown in this document.]
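Description:
pAT-mCherry2-G is an AAV transfer plasmid for mammalian expression, built on a pAAV-TRE backbone and intended as a basic cloning vector for making tetracycline-regulated red fluorescent fusion proteins. It is maintained in E. coli through a high-copy ColE1/pUC-type origin and selected with ampicillin via the β-lactamase gene and its own promoter. An f1 phage origin is also present in the backbone. The catalogue lists a total size of 5,262 bp, whereas the sequenced record used for annotation is 5,365 nt, so the two differ slightly.

The expression cassette sits between AAV2 inverted terminal repeats, which are the cis elements needed for replication and packaging of the cassette into recombinant AAV particles. The right-hand ITR is annotated in full, while only short fragments were detected on the left, a common outcome with these highly structured repeats. Transcription is driven by a Tet-responsive promoter, annotated as a series of tet operator repeats followed by a minimal promoter segment. Expression therefore depends on a tetracycline-controlled transactivator supplied separately, as none is encoded here. Downstream lies the 708 bp synthetic mCherry2 coding sequence, a constitutively fluorescent Discosoma-derived red protein with low acid sensitivity. It is followed by a multiple cloning site that allows a gene of interest to be joined at the C-terminal end of mCherry2. A WPRE, which enhances transcript stability and expression, and the human growth hormone polyadenylation signal complete the cassette.

The associated publication concerns two-colour in-resin correlative light and electron microscopy of Epon-embedded cells using osmium-resistant fluorescent proteins. This suggests the vector is meant for generating mCherry2-tagged markers for that kind of imaging, by transfection or AAV delivery.
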