Features (pLannotate 1.2.2; 24 found; start..end, strand, type, name):
     26..53      +  repeat_region  AAV2 ITR (fragment): inverted terminal repeat of adeno-associated virus serotype 2 inverted
     82..109     +  repeat_region  AAV2 ITR (fragment): inverted terminal repeat of adeno-associated virus serotype 2 inverted
    178..198     +  promoter       tight TRE promoter (fragment): Tet-responsive promoter PTight, consisting of seven tet operator sequences followed by the minimal CMV promoter
    215..235     +  promoter       tight TRE promoter (fragment): Tet-responsive promoter PTight, consisting of seven tet operator sequences followed by the minimal CMV promoter
    252..272     +  promoter       tight TRE promoter (fragment): Tet-responsive promoter PTight, consisting of seven tet operator sequences followed by the minimal CMV promoter
    289..309     +  promoter       tight TRE promoter (fragment): Tet-responsive promoter PTight, consisting of seven tet operator sequences followed by the minimal CMV promoter
    326..346     +  promoter       tight TRE promoter (fragment): Tet-responsive promoter PTight, consisting of seven tet operator sequences followed by the minimal CMV promoter
    363..383     +  promoter       tight TRE promoter (fragment): Tet-responsive promoter PTight, consisting of seven tet operator sequences followed by the minimal CMV promoter
    400..420     +  promoter       tight TRE promoter (fragment): Tet-responsive promoter PTight, consisting of seven tet operator sequences followed by the minimal CMV promoter
    437..457     +  promoter       tight TRE promoter (fragment): Tet-responsive promoter PTight, consisting of seven tet operator sequences followed by the minimal CMV promoter
    465..510     +  promoter       TRE3GV promoter (fragment): 3rd-generation Tet-responsive promoter that can be activated by binding of Tet-On® 3G, optimized for retroviral and lentiviral vectors
    614..1321    +  CDS            mCherry2: mCherry2 is a basic (constitutively fluorescent) red fluorescent protein published in 2017, derived from Discosoma sp.. It has very low acid sensitivity.
   1379..1435    +  misc_feature   MCS: multiple cloning site
   1483..1506    +  misc_feature   MCS (fragment): pBluescript multiple cloning site
   1506..2094    +  misc_feature   WPRE: woodchuck hepatitis virus posttranscriptional regulatory element
   2126..2602    +  polyA_signal   hGH poly(A) signal: human growth hormone polyadenylation signal
   2642..2782    +  repeat_region  AAV2 ITR: inverted terminal repeat of adeno-associated virus serotype 2 inverted
   2787..2838    -  misc_feature   bom (fragment): basis of mobility region from pBR322
   2857..3312    +  rep_origin     f1 ori (sequence partly withheld): f1 bacteriophage origin of replication; arrow indicates direction of (+) strand synthesis
   3313..3362    -  misc_feature   bom (fragment): basis of mobility region from pBR322
   3464..3499    -  CDS            rop (fragment): Rop protein, which maintains plasmids at low copy number; rop
   3594..3698    +  promoter       AmpR promoter: bla
   3699..4559    +  CDS            AmpR: β-lactamase; bla; confers resistance to ampicillin, carbenicillin, and related antibiotics
   4730..5318    +  rep_origin     ori: high-copy-number ColE1/pMB1/pBR322/pUC origin of replication
>Addgene plasmid #164169 | pAT-mCherry2-G | addgene full sequence | sequence record 323964 | Addgene NGS Result
TTTTGCTCACATGTCCTGCAGGCAGCTGCGCGCTCGCTCGCTCACTGAGGCCGCCCGGGCGTCGGGCGAC
CTTTGGTCGCCCGGCCTCAGTGAGCGAGCGAGCGCGCAGAGAGGGAGTGGCCAACTCCATCACTAGGGGT
TCCTGCGGCCGCACGCGTATCAAGTGCCACCTGACGTCTCCCTATCAGTGATAGAGAAGTCGACACGTCT
CGAGCTCCCTATCAGTGATAGAGAAGGTACGTCTAGAACGTCTCCCTATCAGTGATAGAGAAGTCGACAC
GTCTCGAGCTCCCTATCAGTGATAGAGAAGGTACGTCTAGAACGTCTCCCTATCAGTGATAGAGAAGTCG
ACACGTCTCGAGCTCCCTATCAGTGATAGAGAAGGTACGTCTAGAACGTCTCCCTATCAGTGATAGAGAA
GTCGACACGTCTCGAGCTCCCTATCAGTGATAGAGAAGCTACCCCCTATATAAGCAGAGCTCGTTTAGTG
AACCGTCAGATCGCCTGGAGACGCCATCCACGCTGTTTTGACCTCCATAGAAGACACCGGGACCGATCCA
GCCTGATTGTGCTGTCTCATCATTTTGGCAAAGCTAGCCTACCGGTCGCCACCATGGTGAGCAAGGGCGA
GGAGGATAACATGGCCATCATCAAGGAGTTCATGCGCTTCAAGGTGCACATGGAGGGCTCCGTGAACGGC
CACGAGTTCGAGATCGAGGGCGAGGGCGAGGGCCGCCCCTACGAGGGCACCCAGACCGCCAAGCTGAAGG
TGACCAAGGGTGGCCCCCTGCCCTTCGCCTGGGACATCCTGTCCCCTCAGTTCATGTACGGCTCCAAGGC
CTACGTGAAGCACCCCGCCGACATCCCCGACTACTTGAAGCTGTCCTTCCCCGAGGGCTTCAATTGGGAG
CGCGTGATGAACTTCGAGGACGGCGGCGTGGTGACCGTGACCCAGGACTCCTCCCTGCAGGACGGCGAGT
TCATCTACAAGGTGAAGCTGCGCGGCACCAACTTCCCCTCCGACGGCCCCGTAATGCAGTGTCGTACCAT
GGGCTGGGAGGCCTCCACTGAGCGGATGTACCCCGAGGACGGCGCCCTGAAGGGCGAGATCAAGCAGAGG
CTGAAGCTGAAGGACGGCGGCCACTACGACGCTGAGGTCAAGACCACCTACAAGGCCAAGAAGCCCGTGC
AGCTGCCCGGCGCCTACAACGTCGACATCAAGTTGGACATCCTTTCCCACAACGAGGACTACACCATCGT
GGAACAGTACGAACGCGCCGAGGGCCGCCACTCCACCGGCGGCATGGACGAGCTGTACAAGTCCGGACTC
ACCGGTGGAGGCGGTTCAGGCGGAGGTGGCTCTGGCGGTGGCGGATCGAGATCTCGAGCTCAAGCTTCGA
ATTCTGCAGTCGACGGTACCGCGGGCCCGGGATCCACCGGATCTAGATAACTGATCAACTCCTCAGGTGC
AGGCTGCCTATCAATTCGATATCAAGCTTATCGATAATCAACCTCTGGATTACAAAATTTGTGAAAGATT
GACTGGTATTCTTAACTATGTTGCTCCTTTTACGCTATGTGGATACGCTGCTTTAATGCCTTTGTATCAT
GCTATTGCTTCCCGTATGGCTTTCATTTTCTCCTCCTTGTATAAATCCTGGTTGCTGTCTCTTTATGAGG
AGTTGTGGCCCGTTGTCAGGCAACGTGGCGTGGTGTGCACTGTGTTTGCTGACGCAACCCCCACTGGTTG
GGGCATTGCCACCACCTGTCAGCTCCTTTCCGGGACTTTCGCTTTCCCCCTCCCTATTGCCACGGCGGAA
CTCATCGCCGCCTGCCTTGCCCGCTGCTGGACAGGGGCTCGGCTGTTGGGCACTGACAATTCCGTGGTGT
TGTCGGGGAAATCATCGTCCTTTCCTTGGCTGCTCGCCTATGTTGCCACCTGGATTCTGCGCGGGACGTC
CTTCTGCTACGTCCCTTCGGCCCTCAATCCAGCGGACCTTCCTTCCCGCGGCCTGCTGCCGGCTCTGCGG
CCTCTTCCGCGTCTTCGCCTTCGCCCTCAGACGAGTCGGATCTCCCTTTGGGCCGCCTCCCCGCATCGAT
ACCGAGCGCTGCTCGAGAGATCTACGGGTGGCATCCCTGTGACCCCTCCCCAGTGCCTCTCCTGGCCCTG
GAAGTTGCCACTCCAGTGCCCACCAGCCTTGTCCTAATAAAATTAAGTTGCATCATTTTGTCTGACTAGG
TGTCCTTCTATAATATTATGGGGTGGAGGGGGGTGGTATGGAGCAAGGGGCAAGTTGGGAAGACAACCTG
TAGGGCCTGCGGGGTCTATTGGGAACCAAGCTGGAGTGCAGTGGCACAATCTTGGCTCACTGCAATCTCC
GCCTCCTGGGTTCAAGCGATTCTCCTGCCTCAGCCTCCCGAGTTGTTGGGATTCCAGGCATGCATGACCA
GGCTCAGCTAATTTTTGTTTTTTTGGTAGAGACGGGGTTTCACCATATTGGCCAGGCTGGTCTCCAACTC
CTAATCTCAGGTGATCTACCCACCTTGGCCTCCCAAATTGCTGGGATTACAGGCGTGAACCACTGCTCCC
TTCCCTGTCCTTCTGATTTTGTAGGTAACCACGTGCGGACCGAGCGGCCGCAGGAACCCCTAGTGATGGA
GTTGGCCACTCCCTCTCTGCGCGCTCGCTCGCTCACTGAGGCCGGGCGACCAAAGGTCGCCCGACGCCCG
GGCTTTGCCCGGGCGGCCTCAGTGAGCGAGCGAGCGCGCAGCTGCCTGCAGGGGCGCCTGATGCGGTATT
TTCTCCTTACGCATCTGTGCGGTATTTCACACCGCATA
[95 nt withheld, positions 2839-2933]
T
[46 nt withheld, positions 2935-2980]
C
[141 nt withheld, positions 2982-3122]
CCTTTGACGTTGGAGTCCACGTTCTTT
[37 nt withheld, positions 3150-3186]
ACTCTATCTCGGGCTATTCTTTTGATTTATAAGGGATTTTGCCGATTTCGGTCTATTGGTTAAAAAATGA
GCTGATTTAACAAAAATTTAACGCGAATTTTAACAAAATATTAACGTTTACAATTTTATGGTGCACTCTC
AGTACAATCTGCTCTGATGCCGCATAGTTAAGCCAGCCCCGACACCCGCCAACACCCGCTGACGCGCCCT
GACGGGCTTGTCTGCTCCCGGCATCCGCTTACAGACAAGCTGTGACCGTCTCCGGGAGCTGCATGTGTCA
GAGGTTTTCACCGTCATCACCGAAACGCGCGAGACGAAAGGGCCTCGTGATACGCCTATTTTTATAGGTT
AATGTCATGATAATAATGGTTTCTTAGACGTCAGGTGGCACTTTTCGGGGAAATGTGCGCGGAACCCCTA
TTTGTTTATTTTTCTAAATACATTCAAATATGTATCCGCTCATGAGACAATAACCCTGATAAATGCTTCA
ATAATATTGAAAAAGGAAGAGTATGAGTATTCAACATTTCCGTGTCGCCCTTATTCCCTTTTTTGCGGCA
TTTTGCCTTCCTGTTTTTGCTCACCCAGAAACGCTGGTGAAAGTAAAAGATGCTGAAGATCAGTTGGGTG
CACGAGTGGGTTACATCGAACTGGATCTCAACAGCGGTAAGATCCTTGAGAGTTTTCGCCCCGAAGAACG
TTTTCCAATGATGAGCACTTTTAAAGTTCTGCTATGTGGCGCGGTATTATCCCGTATTGACGCCGGGCAA
GAGCAACTCGGTCGCCGCATACACTATTCTCAGAATGACTTGGTTGAGTACTCACCAGTCACAGAAAAGC
ATCTTACGGATGGCATGACAGTAAGAGAATTATGCAGTGCTGCCATAACCATGAGTGATAACACTGCGGC
CAACTTACTTCTGACAACGATCGGAGGACCGAAGGAGCTAACCGCTTTTTTGCACAACATGGGGGATCAT
GTAACTCGCCTTGATCGTTGGGAACCGGAGCTGAATGAAGCCATACCAAACGACGAGCGTGACACCACGA
TGCCTGTAGCAATGGCAACAACGTTGCGCAAACTATTAACTGGCGAACTACTTACTCTAGCTTCCCGGCA
ACAATTAATAGACTGGATGGAGGCGGATAAAGTTGCAGGACCACTTCTGCGCTCGGCCCTTCCGGCTGGC
TGGTTTATTGCTGATAAATCTGGAGCCGGTGAGCGTGGGTCTCGCGGTATCATTGCAGCACTGGGGCCAG
ATGGTAAGCCCTCCCGTATCGTAGTTATCTACACGACGGGGAGTCAGGCAACTATGGATGAACGAAATAG
ACAGATCGCTGAGATAGGTGCCTCACTGATTAAGCATTGGTAACTGTCAGACCAAGTTTACTCATATATA
CTTTAGATTGATTTAAAACTTCATTTTTAATTTAAAAGGATCTAGGTGAAGATCCTTTTTGATAATCTCA
TGACCAAAATCCCTTAACGTGAGTTTTCGTTCCACTGAGCGTCAGACCCCGTAGAAAAGATCAAAGGATC
TTCTTGAGATCCTTTTTTTCTGCGCGTAATCTGCTGCTTGCAAACAAAAAAACCACCGCTACCAGCGGTG
GTTTGTTTGCCGGATCAAGAGCTACCAACTCTTTTTCCGAAGGTAACTGGCTTCAGCAGAGCGCAGATAC
CAAATACTGTTCTTCTAGTGTAGCCGTAGTTAGGCCACCACTTCAAGAACTCTGTAGCACCGCCTACATA
CCTCGCTCTGCTAATCCTGTTACCAGTGGCTGCTGCCAGTGGCGATAAGTCGTGTCTTACCGGGTTGGAC
TCAAGACGATAGTTACCGGATAAGGCGCAGCGGTCGGGCTGAACGGGGGGTTCGTGCACACAGCCCAGCT
TGGAGCGAACGACCTACACCGAACTGAGATACCTACAGCGTGAGCTATGAGAAAGCGCCACGCTTCCCGA
AGGGAGAAAGGCGGACAGGTATCCGGTAAGCGGCAGGGTCGGAACAGGAGAGCGCACGAGGGAGCTTCCA
GGGGGAAACGCCTGGTATCTTTATAGTCCTGTCGGGTTTCGCCACCTCTGACTTGAGCGTCGATTTTTGT
GATGCTCGTCAGGGGGGCGGAGCCTATGGAAAAACGCCAGCAACGCGGCCTTTTTACGGTTCCTGGCCTT
TTGCTGGCC
